>Addgene plasmid #55654 | NRAS | depositor partial sequence | sequence record 86169 | NRAS
ATGACTGAGTACAAACTGGTGGTGGTTGGAGCAGGTGGTGTTGGGAAAAGCGCCTTGACGATCCAGCTAA
TCCAGAACCACTTTGTGGATGAATATGATCCCACCATAGAGGATTCTTACCGAAAGCAAGTGGTGATTGA
TGGTGAGACCTGCCTGCTGGACATACTGGACACAGCTGGACAAGAGGAGTACAGTGCCATGAGAGACCAG
TACATGAGGACAGGCGAAGGGTTCCTCTGTGTATTTGCCATCAATAATAGCAAATCATTTGCAGATATTA
ACCTCTACAGGGAGCAAATTAAGCGTGTGAAAGATTCTGATGATGTCCCCATGGTGCTGGTAGGCAACAA
GTGTGACTTGCCAACAAGGACAGTTGACACAAAGCAAGCCCACGAACTGGCCAAGAGTTACGGAATTCCA
TTCATTGAGACCTCAGCCAAGACCCGACAGGGTGTGGAGGATGCCTTTTACACACTGGTAAGGGAGATAC
GCCAGTACCGAATGAAAAAGCTCAACAGCAGTGACGATGGCACTCAAGGTTGTATGGGGCTGCCCTGTGT
GCTGATGTAG
