>Addgene plasmid #55654 | NRAS | depositor partial sequence | sequence record 86170 | pGEX2T backbone
ACGTTATCGACTGCACGGTGCACCAATGCTTCTGGCGTCAGGCAGCCATCGGAAGCTGTGGTATGGCTGT
GCAGGTCGTAAATCACTGCATAATTCGTGTCGCTCAAGGCGCACTCCCGTTCTGGATAATGTTTTTTGCG
CCGACATCATAACGGTTCTGGCAAATATTCTGAAATGAGCTGTTGACAATTAATCATCGGCTCGTATAAT
GTGTGGAATTGTGAGCGGATAACAATTTCACACAGGAAACAGTATTCATGTCCCCTATACTAGGTTATTG
GAAAATTAAGGGCCTTGTGCAACCCACTCGACTTCTTTTGGAATATCTTGAAGAAAAATATGAAGAGCAT
TTGTATGAGCGCGATGAAGGTGATAAATGGCGAAACAAAAAGTTTGAATTGGGTTTGGAGTTTCCCAATC
TTCCTTATTATATTGATGGTGATGTTAAATTAACACAGTCTATGGCCATCATACGTTATATAGCTGACAA
GCACAACATGTTGGGTGGTTGTCCAAAAGAGCGTGCAGAGATTTCAATGCTTGAAGGAGCGGTTTTGGAT
ATTAGATACGGTGTTTCGAGAATTGCATATAGTAAAGACTTTGAAACTCTCAAAGTTGATTTTCTTAGCA
AGCTACCTGAAATGCTGAAAATGTTCGAAGATCGTTTATGTCATAAAACATATTTAAATGGTGATCATGT
AACCCATCCTGACTTCATGTTGTATGACGCTCTTGATGTTGTTTTATACATGGACCCAATGTGCCTGGAT
GCGTTCCCAAAATTAGTTTGTTTTAAAAAACGTATTGAAGCTATCCCACAAATTGATAAGTACTTGAAAT
CCAGCAAGTATATAGCATGGCCTTTGCAGGGCTGGCAAGCCACGTTTGGTGGTGGCGACCATCCTCCAAA
ATCGGATCTGGTTCCGCGTGGATCCCCGGGAATTCATCGTGACTGACTGACGATCTGCCTCGCGCGTTTC
GGTGATGACGGTGAAAACCTCTGACACATGCAGCTCCCGGAGACGGTCACAGCTTGTCTGTAAGCGGATG
CCGGGAGCAGACAAGCCCGTCAGGGCGCGTCAGCGGGTGTTGGCGGGTGTCGGGGCGCAGCCATGACCCA
GTCACGTAGCGATAGCGGAGTGTATAATTCTTGAAGACGAAAGGGCCTCGTGATACGCCTATTTTTATAG
GTTAATGTCATGATAATAATGGTTTCTTAGACGTCAGGTGGCACTTTTCGGGGAAATGTGCGCGGAACCC
CTATTTGTTTATTTTTCTAAATACATTCAAATATGTATCCGCTCATGAGACAATAACCCTGATAAATGCT
TCAATAATATTGAAAAAGGAAGAGTATGAGTATTCAACATTTCCGTGTCGCCCTTATTCCCTTTTTTGCG
GCATTTTGCCTTCCTGTTTTTGCTCACCCAGAAACGCTGGTGAAAGTAAAAGATGCTGAAGATCAGTTGG
GTGCACGAGTGGGTTACATCGAACTGGATCTCAACAGCGGTAAGATCCTTGAGAGTTTTCGCCCCGAAGA
ACGTTTTCCAATGATGAGCACTTTTAAAGTTCTGCTATGTGGCGCGGTATTATCCCGTGTTGACGCCGGG
CAAGAGCAACTCGGTCGCCGCATACACTATTCTCAGAATGACTTGGTTGAGTACTCACCAGTCACAGAAA
AGCATCTTACGGATGGCATGACAGTAAGAGAATTATGCAGTGCTGCCATAACCATGAGTGATAACACTGC
GGCCAACTTACTTCTGACAACGATCGGAGGACCGAAGGAGCTAACCGCTTTTTTGCACAACATGGGGGAT
CATGTAACTCGCCTTGATCGTTGGGAACCGGAGCTGAATGAAGCCATACCAAACGACGAGCGTGACACCA
CGATGCCTGCAGCAATGGCAACAACGTTGCGCAAACTATTAACTGGCGAACTACTTACTCTAGCTTCCCG
GCAACAATTAATAGACTGGATGGAGGCGGATAAAGTTGCAGGACCACTTCTGCGCTCGGCCCTTCCGGCT
GGCTGGTTTATTGCTGATAAATCTGGAGCCGGTGAGCGTGGGTCTCGCGGTATCATTGCAGCACTGGGGC
CAGATGGTAAGCCCTCCCGTATCGTAGTTATCTACACGACGGGGAGTCAGGCAACTATGGATGAACGAAA
TAGACAGATCGCTGAGATAGGTGCCTCACTGATTAAGCATTGGTAACTGTCAGACCAAGTTTACTCATAT
ATACTTTAGATTGATTTAAAACTTCATTTTTAATTTAAAAGGATCTAGGTGAAGATCCTTTTTGATAATC
TCATGACCAAAATCCCTTAACGTGAGTTTTCGTTCCACTGAGCGTCAGACCCCGTAGAAAAGATCAAAGG
ATCTTCTTGAGATCCTTTTTTTCTGCGCGTAATCTGCTGCTTGCAAACAAAAAAACCACCGCTACCAGCG
GTGGTTTGTTTGCCGGATCAAGAGCTACCAACTCTTTTTCCGAAGGTAACTGGCTTCAGCAGAGCGCAGA
TACCAAATACTGTCCTTCTAGTGTAGCCGTAGTTAGGCCACCACTTCAAGAACTCTGTAGCACCGCCTAC
ATACCTCGCTCTGCTAATCCTGTTACCAGTGGCTGCTGCCAGTGGCGATAAGTCGTGTCTTACCGGGTTG
GACTCAAGACGATAGTTACCGGATAAGGCGCAGCGGTCGGGCTGAACGGGGGGTTCGTGCACACAGCCCA
GCTTGGAGCGAACGACCTACACCGAACTGAGATACCTACAGCGTGAGCTATGAGAAAGCGCCACGCTTCC
CGAAGGGAGAAAGGCGGACAGGTATCCGGTAAGCGGCAGGGTCGGAACAGGAGAGCGCACGAGGGAGCTT
CCAGGGGGAAACGCCTGGTATCTTTATAGTCCTGTCGGGTTTCGCCACCTCTGACTTGAGCGTCGATTTT
TGTGATGCTCGTCAGGGGGGCGGAGCCTATGGAAAAACGCCAGCAACGCGGCCTTTTTACGGTTCCTGGC
CTTTTGCTGGCCTTTTGCTCACATGTTCTTTCCTGCGTTATCCCCTGATTCTGTGGATAACCGTATTACC
GCCTTTGAGTGAGCTGATACCGCTCGCCGCAGCCGAACGACCGAGCGCAGCGAGTCAGTGAGCGAGGAAG
CGGAAGAGCGCCTGATGCGGTATTTTCTCCTTACGCATCTGTGCGGTATTTCACACCGCATAAATTCCGA
CACCATCGAATGGTGCAAAACCTTTCGCGGTATGGCATGATAGCGCCCGGAAGAGAGTCAATTCAGGGTG
GTGAATGTGAAACCAGTAACGTTATACGATGTCGCAGAGTATGCCGGTGTCTCTTATCAGACCGTTTCCC
GCGTGGTGAACCAGGCCAGCCACGTTTCTGCGAAAACGCGGGAAAAAGTGGAAGCGGCGATGGCGGAGCT
GAATTACATTCCCAACCGCGTGGCACAACAACTGGCGGGCAAACAGTCGTTGCTGATTGGCGTTGCCACC
TCCAGTCTGGCCCTGCACGCGCCGTCGCAAATTGTCGCGGCGATTAAATCTCGCGCCGATCAACTGGGTG
CCAGCGTGGTGGTGTCGATGGTAGAACGAAGCGGCGTCGAAGCCTGTAAAGCGGCGGTGCACAATCTTCT
CGCGCAACGCGTCAGTGGGCTGATCATTAACTATCCGCTGGATGACCAGGATGCCATTGCTGTGGAAGCT
GCCTGCACTAATGTTCCGGCGTTATTTCTTGATGTCTCTGACCAGACACCCATCAACAGTATTATTTTCT
CCCATGAAGACGGTACGCGACTGGGCGTGGAGCATCTGGTCGCATTGGGTCACCAGCAAATCGCGCTGTT
AGCGGGCCCATTAAGTTCTGTCTCGGCGCGTCTGCGTCTGGCTGGCTGGCATAAATATCTCACTCGCAAT
CAAATTCAGCCGATAGCGGAACGGGAAGGCGACTGGAGTGCCATGTCCGGTTTTCAACAAACCATGCAAA
TGCTGAATGAGGGCATCGTTCCCACTGCGATGCTGGTTGCCAACGATCAGATGGCGCTGGGCGCAATGCG
CGCCATTACCGAGTCCGGGCTGCGCGTTGGTGCGGATATCTCGGTAGTGGGATACGACGATACCGAAGAC
AGCTCATGTTATATCCCGCCGTTAACCACCATCAAACAGGATTTTCGCCTGCTGGGGCAAACCAGCGTGG
ACCGCTTGCTGCAACTCTCTCAGGGCCAGGCGGTGAAGGGCAATCAGCTGTTGCCCGTCTCACTGGTGAA
AAGAAAAACCACCCTGGCGCCCAATACGCAAACCGCCTCTCCCCGCGCGTTGGCCGATTCATTAATGCAG
CTGGCACGACAGGTTTCCCGACTGGAAAGCGGGCAGTGAGCGCAACGCAATTAATGTGAGTTAGCTCACT
CATTAGGCACCCCAGGCTTTACACTTTATGCTTCCGGCTCGTATGTTGTGTGGAATTGTGAGCGGATAAC
AATTTCACACAGGAAACAGCTATGACCATGATTACGGATTCACTGGCCGTCGTTTTACAACGTCGTGACT
GGGAAAACCCTGGCGTTACCCAACTTAATCGCCTTGCAGCACATCCCCCTTTCGCCAGCTGGCGTAATAG
CGAAGAGGCCCGCACCGATCGCCCTTCCCAACAGTTGCGCAGCCTGAATGGCGAATGGCGCTTTGCCTGG
TTTCCGGCACCAGAAGCGGTGCCGGAAAGCTGGCTGGAGTGCGATCTTCCTGAGGCCGATACTGTCGTCG
TCCCCTCAAACTGGCAGATGCACGGTTACGATGCGCCCATCTACACCAACGTAACCTATCCCATTACGGT
CAATCCGCCGTTTGTTCCCACGGAGAATCCGACGGGTTGTTACTCGCTCACATTTAATGTTGATGAAAGC
TGGCTACAGGAAGGCCAGACGCGAATTATTTTTGATGGCGTTGGAATT
