>Addgene plasmid #55654 | NRAS | addgene partial sequence | sequence record 90484 | pGEX5 5'-GGGCTGGCAAGCCACGTTTGGTG-3'
AATCGGATCTGGTTCCGCGTGGATCCACTGAGTACAAACTGGTGGTGGTTGGAGCAGGTGGTGTTGGGAA
AAGCGCCTTGACGATCCAGCTAATCCAGAACCACTTTGTGGATGAATATGATCCCACCATAGAGGATTCT
TACCGAAAGCAAGTGGTGATTGATGGTGAGACCTGCCTGCTGGACATACTGGACACAGCTGGACAAGAGG
AGTACAGTGCCATGAGAGACCAGTACATGAGGACAGGCGAAGGGTTCCTCTGTGTATTTGCCATCAATAA
TAGCAAATCATTTGCAGATATTAACCTCTACAGGGAGCAAATTAAGCGTGTGAAAGATTCTGATGATGTC
CCCATGGTGCTGGTAGGCAACAAGTGTGACTTGCCAACAAGGACAGTTGACACAAAGCAAGCCCACGAAC
TGGCCAAGAGTTACGGAATTCCATTCATTGAGACCTCAGCCAAGACCCGACAGGGTGTGGAGGATGCCTT
TTACACACTGGTAAGGGAGATACGCCAGTACCGAATGAAAAAGCTCAACAGCAGTGACGATGGCACTCAA
GGTTGTATGGGGCTGCCCTGTGTGCTGATGTAGCAATTCATCGTGACTGACTGACGATCTGCCTCGCGCG
TTTCGGTGATGACGGTGAAAACCTCTGACACATGCAGCTCCCGGAGACGGTCACAGCTTGTCTGTAAGCG
GATGCCGGGAGCAGACAAGCCCGTCAGGGCGCGTCAGCGGGTGTTGGCGGGTGTCGGGGCGCAGCCATGA
CCCAGTCACGTAGCGATAGCGGAGTGTATAATTCTTGAAGACGAAAGGGCCTCGTGATACGCCTATTTTT
ATAGGTTAATGTCATGATAATAATGGTTTCTTAGACGTCAGGTGGCACTTTTCGGGGAAATGTGCGCGGA
ACCCCTATTTGTTTATTTTTCTAAATACATTCAAATATGTATCCGCTCATGAGACAATAACCCTGATAAA
TGCTTCAATAATATTGAAAAAGGAAGAGTATGAGT
