>Addgene plasmid #55654 | NRAS | addgene partial sequence | sequence record 90485 | pGEX3 5'-CCGGGAGCTGCATGTGTCAGAGG-3'
AACGCGCGAGGCAGATCGTCAGTCAGTCACGATGAATTGCTACATCAGCACACAGGGCAGCCCCATACAA
CCTTGAGTGCCATCGTCACTGCTGTTGAGCTTTTTCATTCGGTACTGGCGTATCTCCCTTACCAGTGTGT
AAAAGGCATCCTCCACACCCTGTCGGGTCTTGGCTGAGGTCTCAATGAATGGAATTCCGTAACTCTTGGC
CAGTTCGTGGGCTTGCTTTGTGTCAACTGTCCTTGTTGGCAAGTCACACTTGTTGCCTACCAGCACCATG
GGGACATCATCAGAATCTTTCACACGCTTAATTTGCTCCCTGTAGAGGTTAATATCTGCAAATGATTTGC
TATTATTGATGGCAAATACACAGAGGAACCCTTCGCCTGTCCTCATGTACTGGTCTCTCATGGCACTGTA
CTCCTCTTGTCCAGCTGTGTCCAGTATGTCCAGCAGGCAGGTCTCACCATCAATCACCACTTGCTTTCGG
TAAGAATCCTCTATGGTGGGATCATATTCATCCACAAAGTGGTTCTGGATTAGCTGGATCGTCAAGGCGC
TTTTCCCAACACCACCTGCTCCAACCACCACCAGTTTGTACTCAGTGGATCCACGCGGAACCAGATCCGA
TTTTGGAGGATGGTCGCCACCACCAAACGTGGCTTGCCAGCCCTGCAAAGGCCATGCTATATACTTGCTG
GATTTCAAGTACTTATCAATTTGTGGGATAGCTTCAATACGTTTTTTAAAACAAACTAATTTTGGGAACG
CATCCAGGCACATTGGGTCCATGTATAAAACAACATCAAGAGCGTCATACAACATGAAGTCAGGATGGGT
TACATGATCACCATTTAAATATGTTTTATGACATAAACGATCTTCGAACATTTTCAGCATTTCAGGTAGC
TTGCTAAGAAAATCAACTTTGA
