[The description below was written by a language model from this plasmid's Addgene catalogue record.]
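Description:
NRAS is a bacterial expression plasmid built on the pGEX2T backbone (about 4.9 kb without insert), carrying the mouse Nras coding sequence for production of the small GTPase NRAS in E. coli. It is a high-copy plasmid selected with ampicillin, and the record lists a BL21-derived, codon-supplemented DE3 strain as host, consistent with its role as a protein-production construct rather than a cloning intermediate.

The Nras insert was placed between BamHI and MfeI sites, both of which remain intact, and the record gives the promoter as lac. The pGEX series generally uses an IPTG-inducible lac-type hybrid (tac) promoter under control of a plasmid-encoded lac repressor. No tag is explicitly listed in the record, but pGEX2T vectors are designed to fuse inserts cloned at the BamHI site to the C-terminus of glutathione S-transferase, separated by a thrombin cleavage site. The product is therefore expected to be a GST-NRAS fusion that can be captured on glutathione resin and, if desired, released from GST by thrombin. The record does not state whether the insert is wild type or carries any activating mutation, nor whether it is full length, and no feature table is available to confirm the reading frame or junctions.

The stated purpose is simply expression of mouse NRAS. The associated publication concerns direct regulation of distinct phosphoinositide 3-kinase isoforms by RAS and RHO family GTPases, so recombinant protein from this plasmid is plausibly intended for in vitro binding or activation assays with effector proteins, alongside related GTPase constructs.
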