Addgene plasmid #55654: NRAS
Purpose: expression of mouse NRAS
Depositing lab: Julian Downward. Depositing organization: Cancer Research UK. Publication: RAS and RHO families of GTPases directly regulate distinct phosphoinositide 3-kinase isoforms. Fritsch R, de Krijger I, Fritsch K, George R, Reason B, Kumar MS, Diefenbacher M, Stamp G, Downward J. Cell. 2013 May 23;153(5):1050-63. doi: 10.1016/j.cell.2013.04.031. PubMed 23706742.
Backbone
  Vector backbone: pGEX2T
  Backbone manufacturer: GE Healthcare Life Sciences
  Backbone size w/o insert (bp): 4948
  Vector type: Bacterial Expression
Growth in bacteria
  Bacterial resistance: Ampicillin, 100 μg/mL
  Growth temperature: 37°C
  Growth strain: BL21 codon plus ril de3
  Copy number: High Copy
Gene/Insert
  Gene/Insert name: NRAS
  Species: M. musculus (mouse)
  Entrez Gene: Nras (a.k.a. N-ras)
  Promoter: lac
  Cloning method: Restriction Enzyme; 5′ cloning site BamHI (not destroyed); 3′ cloning site MfeI (not destroyed)
  Sequencing primers: 5′ lac promoter; 3′ GST-R
Terms and licenses: Academic/Nonprofit Terms; Industry Terms: Not Available to Industry
How to cite: NRAS was a gift from Julian Downward (Addgene plasmid # 55654 ; http://n2t.net/addgene:55654 ; RRID:Addgene_55654)
